>Addgene plasmid #110168 | pET29b-PD | depositor full sequence | sequence record 207268 | pET29b-PD sequence 7830 bps
TGGCGAATGGG
[124 nt withheld, positions 12-135]
C
[91 nt withheld, positions 137-227]
A
[49 nt withheld, positions 229-277]
CCTTTGACGTTGGAGTCCACGTTCTTT
[37 nt withheld, positions 305-341]
ACCCTATCTCGGTCTATTCTTTTGATTTATAAGGGATTTTGCCGATTTCGGCCTATTGGTTAAAAAATGA
GCTGATTTAACAAAAATTTAACGCGAATTTTAACAAAATATTAACGTTTACAATTTCAGGTGGCACTTTT
CGGGGAAATGTGCGCGGAACCCCTATTTGTTTATTTTTCTAAATACATTCAAATATGTATCCGCTCATGA
ATTAATTCTTAGAAAAACTCATCGAGCATCAAATGAAACTGCAATTTATTCATATCAGGATTATCAATAC
CATATTTTTGAAAAAGCCGTTTCTGTAATGAAGGAGAAAACTCACCGAGGCAGTTCCATAGGATGGCAAG
ATCCTGGTATCGGTCTGCGATTCCGACTCGTCCAACATCAATACAACCTATTAATTTCCCCTCGTCAAAA
ATAAGGTTATCAAGTGAGAAATCACCATGAGTGACGACTGAATCCGGTGAGAATGGCAAAAGTTTATGCA
TTTCTTTCCAGACTTGTTCAACAGGCCAGCCATTACGCTCGTCATCAAAATCACTCGCATCAACCAAACC
GTTATTCATTCGTGATTGCGCCTGAGCGAGACGAAATACGCGATCGCTGTTAAAAGGACAATTACAAACA
GGAATCGAATGCAACCGGCGCAGGAACACTGCCAGCGCATCAACAATATTTTCACCTGAATCAGGATATT
CTTCTAATACCTGGAATGCTGTTTTCCCGGGGATCGCAGTGGTGAGTAACCATGCATCATCAGGAGTACG
GATAAAATGCTTGATGGTCGGAAGAGGCATAAATTCCGTCAGCCAGTTTAGTCTGACCATCTCATCTGTA
ACATCATTGGCAACGCTACCTTTGCCATGTTTCAGAAACAACTCTGGCGCATCGGGCTTCCCATACAATC
GATAGATTGTCGCACCTGATTGCCCGACATTATCGCGAGCCCATTTATACCCATATAAATCAGCATCCAT
GTTGGAATTTAATCGCGGCCTAGAGCAAGACGTTTCCCGTTGAATATGGCTCATAACACCCCTTGTATTA
CTGTTTATGTAAGCAGACAGTTTTATTGTTCATGACCAAAATCCCTTAACGTGAGTTTTCGTTCCACTGA
GCGTCAGACCCCGTAGAAAAGATCAAAGGATCTTCTTGAGATCCTTTTTTTCTGCGCGTAATCTGCTGCT
TGCAAACAAAAAAACCACCGCTACCAGCGGTGGTTTGTTTGCCGGATCAAGAGCTACCAACTCTTTTTCC
GAAGGTAACTGGCTTCAGCAGAGCGCAGATACCAAATACTGTCCTTCTAGTGTAGCCGTAGTTAGGCCAC
CACTTCAAGAACTCTGTAGCACCGCCTACATACCTCGCTCTGCTAATCCTGTTACCAGTGGCTGCTGCCA
GTGGCGATAAGTCGTGTCTTACCGGGTTGGACTCAAGACGATAGTTACCGGATAAGGCGCAGCGGTCGGG
CTGAACGGGGGGTTCGTGCACACAGCCCAGCTTGGAGCGAACGACCTACACCGAACTGAGATACCTACAG
CGTGAGCTATGAGAAAGCGCCACGCTTCCCGAAGGGAGAAAGGCGGACAGGTATCCGGTAAGCGGCAGGG
TCGGAACAGGAGAGCGCACGAGGGAGCTTCCAGGGGGAAACGCCTGGTATCTTTATAGTCCTGTCGGGTT
TCGCCACCTCTGACTTGAGCGTCGATTTTTGTGATGCTCGTCAGGGGGGCGGAGCCTATGGAAAAACGCC
AGCAACGCGGCCTTTTTACGGTTCCTGGCCTTTTGCTGGCCTTTTGCTCACATGTTCTTTCCTGCGTTAT
CCCCTGATTCTGTGGATAACCGTATTACCGCCTTTGAGTGAGCTGATACCGCTCGCCGCAGCCGAACGAC
CGAGCGCAGCGAGTCAGTGAGCGAGGAAGCGGAAGAGCGCCTGATGCGGTATTTTCTCCTTACGCATCTG
TGCGGTATTTCACACCGCATATATGGTGCACTCTCAGTACAATCTGCTCTGATGCCGCATAGTTAAGCCA
GTATACACTCCGCTATCGCTACGTGACTGGGTCATGGCTGCGCCCCGACACCCGCCAACACCCGCTGACG
CGCCCTGACGGGCTTGTCTGCTCCCGGCATCCGCTTACAGACAAGCTGTGACCGTCTCCGGGAGCTGCAT
GTGTCAGAGGTTTTCACCGTCATCACCGAAACGCGCGAGGCAGCTGCGGTAAAGCTCATCAGCGTGGTCG
TGAAGCGATTCACAGATGTCTGCCTGTTCATCCGCGTCCAGCTCGTTGAGTTTCTCCAGAAGCGTTAATG
TCTGGCTTCTGATAAAGCGGGCCATGTTAAGGGCGGTTTTTTCCTGTTTGGTCACTGATGCCTCCGTGTA
AGGGGGATTTCTGTTCATGGGGGTAATGATACCGATGAAACGAGAGAGGATGCTCACGATACGGGTTACT
GATGATGAACATGCCCGGTTACTGGAACGTTGTGAGGGTAAACAACTGGCGGTATGGATGCGGCGGGACC
AGAGAAAAATCACTCAGGGTCAATGCCAGCGCTTCGTTAATACAGATGTAGGTGTTCCACAGGGTAGCCA
GCAGCATCCTGCGATGCAGATCCGGAACATAATGGTGCAGGGCGCTGACTTCCGCGTTTCCAGACTTTAC
GAAACACGGAAACCGAAGACCATTCATGTTGTTGCTCAGGTCGCAGACGTTTTGCAGCAGCAGTCGCTTC
ACGTTCGCTCGCGTATCGGTGATTCATTCTGCTAACCAGTAAGGCAACCCCGCCAGCCTAGCCGGGTCCT
CAACGACAGGAGCACGATCATGCGCACCCGTGGGGCCGCCATGCCGGCGATAATGGCCTGCTTCTCGCCG
AAACGTTTGGTGGCGGGACCAGTGACGAAGGCTTGAGCGAGGGCGTGCAAGATTCCGAATACCGCAAGCG
ACAGGCCGATCATCGTCGCGCTCCAGCGAAAGCGGTCCTCGCCGAAAATGACCCAGAGCGCTGCCGGCAC
CTGTCCTACGAGTTGCATGATAAAGAAGACAGTCATAAGTGCGGCGACGATAGTCATGCCCCGCGCCCAC
CGGAAGGAGCTGACTGGGTTGAAGGCTCTCAAGGGCATCGGTCGAGATCCCGGTGCCTAATGAGTGAGCT
AACTTACATTAATTGCGTTGCGCTCACTGCCCGCTTTCCAGTCGGGAAACCTGTCGTGCCAGCTGCATTA
ATGAATCGGCCAACGCGCGGGGAGAGGCGGTTTGCGTATTGGGCGCCAGGGTGGTTTTTCTTTTCACCAG
TGAGACGGGCAACAGCTGATTGCCCTTCACCGCCTGGCCCTGAGAGAGTTGCAGCAAGCGGTCCACGCTG
GTTTGCCCCAGCAGGCGAAAATCCTGTTTGATGGTGGTTAACGGCGGGATATAACATGAGCTGTCTTCGG
TATCGTCGTATCCCACTACCGAGATGTCCGCACCAACGCGCAGCCCGGACTCGGTAATGGCGCGCATTGC
GCCCAGCGCCATCTGATCGTTGGCAACCAGCATCGCAGTGGGAACGATGCCCTCATTCAGCATTTGCATG
GTTTGTTGAAAACCGGACATGGCACTCCAGTCGCCTTCCCGTTCCGCTATCGGCTGAATTTGATTGCGAG
TGAGATATTTATGCCAGCCAGCCAGACGCAGACGCGCCGAGACAGAACTTAATGGGCCCGCTAACAGCGC
GATTTGCTGGTGACCCAATGCGACCAGATGCTCCACGCCCAGTCGCGTACCGTCTTCATGGGAGAAAATA
ATACTGTTGATGGGTGTCTGGTCAGAGACATCAAGAAATAACGCCGGAACATTAGTGCAGGCAGCTTCCA
CAGCAATGGCATCCTGGTCATCCAGCGGATAGTTAATGATCAGCCCACTGACGCGTTGCGCGAGAAGATT
GTGCACCGCCGCTTTACAGGCTTCGACGCCGCTTCGTTCTACCATCGACACCACCACGCTGGCACCCAGT
TGATCGGCGCGAGATTTAATCGCCGCGACAATTTGCGACGGCGCGTGCAGGGCCAGACTGGAGGTGGCAA
CGCCAATCAGCAACGACTGTTTGCCCGCCAGTTGTTGTGCCACGCGGTTGGGAATGTAATTCAGCTCCGC
CATCGCCGCTTCCACTTTTTCCCGCGTTTTCGCAGAAACGTGGCTGGCCTGGTTCACCACGCGGGAAACG
GTCTGATAAGAGACACCGGCATACTCTGCGACATCGTATAACGTTACTGGTTTCACATTCACCACCCTGA
ATTGACTCTCTTCCGGGCGCTATCATGCCATACCGCGAAAGGTTTTGCGCCATTCGATGGTGTCCGGGAT
CTCGACGCTCTCCCTTATGCGACTCCTGCATTAGGAAGCAGCCCAGTAGTAGGTTGAGGCCGTTGAGCAC
CGCCGCCGCAAGGAATGGTGCATGCAAGGAGATGGCGCCCAACAGTCCCCCGGCCACGGGGCCTGCCACC
ATACCCACGCCGAAACAAGCGCTCATGAGCCCGAAGTGGCGAGCCCGATCTTCCCCATCGGTGATGTCGG
CGATATAGGCGCCAGCAACCGCACCTGTGGCGCCGGTGATGCCGGCCACGATGCGTCCGGCGTAGAGGAT
CGAGATCGATCTCGATCCCGCGAAATTAATACGACTCACTATAGGGGAATTGTGAGCGGATAACAATTCC
CCTCTAGAAATAATTTTGTTTAACTTTAAGAAGGAGATATACATATGAAAGAAACCGCTGCTGCTAAATT
CGAACGCCAGCACATGGACAGCCCAGATCTGGGTACCATGGGAAATTATGATAGTACTCCAATTGCGAAG
TCGGATCGTATAAAAAGACTTGTAGATCATCTGTATGCAAAGATGCCTGAGATTGAGGCGGCAAGAGCGG
AACTGATCACAGAATCATTTAAGGCTACGGAAGGTCAGCCGGTAGTGATGCGCAAAGCACGTGCTTTTGA
ACATATTTTAAAGAATCTTCCGATCATTATCAGACCAGAAGAATTAATTGTCGGAAGTACAACGATCGCA
CCGAGAGGATGCCAGACATATCCGGAATTTTCATATGAATGGTTAGAGGCAGAATTCGAAACAGTCGAAA
CAAGAAGTGCTGATCCATTCTATATTTCAGAGGAAACAAAAAAGAGATTATTAGCTGCAGATGCTTACTG
GAAAGGAAAAACAACCAGTGAGCTGGCAACTTCCTATATGGCTCCGGAGACACTCCGTGCCATGAAACAT
AATTTCTTTACACCGGGCAACTATTTTTATAATGGTGTAGGACATGTAACAGTTCAGTATGAAACCGTAT
TGGCGATCGGTCTGAATGGTGTAAAAGAAAAAGTCAGAAAAGAGATGGAGAACTGCCATTTTGGAGATGC
GGATTATTCTACCAAGATGTGTTTCTTAGAATCCATCCTGATTTCCTGTGATGCAGTCATCACTTATGCA
AATCGTTATGCGAAAATGGCAGAAGAGATGGCAGAGAAAGAAACAGATGCAGCAAGAAGACAGGAGCTTC
TGACAATTGCAAGAGTATGTAAAAATGTACCGGAATTCCCTGCTGAAAGCTTCCAGGAGGCGTGCCAGTC
CTTCTGGTTCATCCAGCAGGTATTACAGATTGAATCCAGTGGACATTCTATTTCACCGGGACGTTTTGAC
CAGTATATGTATCCTTATTACGAGAAGGATTTAAAAGAAGGCAGTCTCACCCGTGAGTACGCACAGGAAC
TGATCGACTGTATCTGGGTAAAATTAAATGATCTGAATAAATGTCGTGATGCCGCAAGTGCAGAAGGTTT
TGCAGGATATTCCTTATTCCAGAACCTGATCGTTGGTGGACAGACAGTTCAGGGAAGAGACGCTACCAAT
GATCTTTCGTTTATGTGCATCACTGCCAGTGAGCATGTATTTTTACCAATGCCATCCTTATCGATCCGTG
TGTGGCATGGATCATCCAAGGCATTATTAATGCGTGCGGCAGAGCTGACAAGAACCGGTATCGGTTTACC
GGCTTATTATAATGACGAAGTTATCATTCCTGCATTGGTTCATCGTGGAGCAACCATGGACGAGGCAAGG
AATTACAACATCATCGGATGTGTAGAACCGCAGGTTCCGGGTAAAACAGACGGATGGCACGATGCAGCGT
TCTTCAATATGTGCCGCCCATTGGAGATGGTATTTTCCAATGGTTATGACAATGGAGAGATCGCAAGTAT
CCAGACCGGTAATGTGGAGAGCTTCCAGTCATTTGATGAATTTATGGAAGCATACAGAAAACAGATGTTA
TATAACATCGAATTGATGGTAAATGCAGATAATGCAATTGATTATGCTCATGCAAAGCTTGCACCATTAC
CATTTGAGTCATGTCTGGTAGATGACTGCATCAAGCGGGGAATGAGTGCACAGGAAGGCGGAGCAATTTA
TAACTTTACCGGTCCGCAGGGCTTTGGTATCGCAAATGTCGCAGACTCTTTATATACGATCAAGAAGCTG
GTATTTGAAGAAAAACGCATTACCATGGGCGAGTTAAAGAAAGCTCTTGAGATGAATTACGGTAAAGGGC
TGGATGCCACAACTGCCGGAGATATTGCAATGCAGGTTGCAAAAGGATTAAAAGATGCAGGTCAGGAAGT
GGGACCTGATGTGATAGCGAATACGATCAGACAGGTATTAGAGATGGAATTACCGGAAGATGTCAGGAAG
CGTTATGAAGAGATCCATGAAATGATCCTTGAACTTCCGAAATACGGAAATGATATTGATGAAGTAGATG
AGCTTGCCCGCGAGGCAGCATATTTCTACACAAGACCATTAGAGACATTCAAAAATCCAAGAGGTGGAAT
GTATCAGGCAGGTCTCTATCCGGTATCAGCCAATGTTCCATTAGGAGCTCAGACCGGTGCTACTCCGGAC
GGAAGATTAGCACATACTCCGGTGGCAGATGGAGTCGGACCGACATCAGGATTCGATATCAGTGGACCGA
CAGCATCCTGTAACTCAGTTGCAAAATTAGATCATGCGATCGCAAGTAACGGAACACTCTTTAATATGAA
AATGCATCCAACAGCTATGGCTGGAGAGAAGGGGCTGGAGAGCTTTATTTCTCTGATTCGTGGTTACTTT
GATCAGCAGGGTATGCACATGCAGTTTAATGTCGTAGACCGTGCAACTCTTTTGGACGCACAGGCTCATC
CAGAAAAATACAGTGGGCTGATCGTACGTGTAGCCGGATATTCTGCTTTGTTTACTACGTTATCGAAATC
CTTACAGGATGATATCATTAAGAGAACAGAACAGGCTGATAATCGACTCGAGCACCACCACCACCACCAC
TGAGATCCGGCTGCTAACAAAGCCCGAAAGGAAGCTGAGTTGGCTGCTGCCACCGCTGAGCAATAACTAG
CATAACCCCTTGGGGCCTCTAAACGGGTCTTGAGGGGTTTTTTGCTGAAAGGAGGAACTATATCCGGAT
Features (pLannotate 1.2.2; 20 found; start..end, strand, type, name):
     12..467     +  rep_origin     f1 ori (sequence partly withheld): f1 bacteriophage origin of replication; arrow indicates direction of (+) strand synthesis
    494..551     +  promoter       AmpR promoter (fragment): bla
    560..1375    -  CDS            KanR: aminoglycoside phosphotransferase; aph(3')-Ia; confers resistance to kanamycin in bacteria or G418 (Geneticin®) in eukaryotes
   1497..2085    +  rep_origin     ori: high-copy-number ColE1/pMB1/pBR322/pUC origin of replication
   2271..2413    -  misc_feature   bom: basis of mobility region from pBR322
   2515..2706    -  CDS            rop: Rop protein, which maintains plasmids at low copy number; rop
   2723..3103    +  CDS            YPB1_ECOLX: Protein predicted: Swiss-Prot protein existence level 4. From Escherichia coli.
   3175..3466    -  CDS            TcR (fragment): tetracycline efflux protein; tet; confers resistance to tetracycline
   3481..3502    -  protein_bind   CAP binding site: CAP binding activates transcription in the presence of cAMP. E. coli catabolite activator protein
   3515..4597    -  CDS            lacI: lac repressor; lacI; The lac repressor binds to the lac operator to inhibit transcription in E. coli. This inhibition can be relieved by adding lactose or isopropyl-β-D-thiogalactopyranoside (IPTG).
   4598..4675    -  promoter       lacI promoter: lacI
   4683..4962    -  CDS            TcR (fragment): tetracycline efflux protein; tet; confers resistance to tetracycline
   4988..5006    +  promoter       T7 promoter: promoter for bacteriophage T7 RNA polymerase
   5007..5031    +  protein_bind   lac operator: The lac repressor binds to the lac operator to inhibit transcription in E. coli. This inhibition can be relieved by adding lactose or isopropyl-β-D-thiogalactopyranoside (IPTG). lac repressor encoded by lacI
   5046..5068    +  RBS            RBS: efficient ribosome binding site from bacteriophage T7 gene 10 (Olins and Rangwala, 1989)
   5079..5123    +  CDS            S-Tag: affinity and epitope tag derived from pancreatic ribonuclease A
   7491..7649    +  CDS            grcA (fragment): GRCA_VIBC3 - Protein inferred from homology: Swiss-Prot protein existence level 3. Acts as a radical domain for damaged PFL and possibly other radical proteins. From Vibrio cholerae serotype O1 (strain ATCC 39541 / Classical Ogawa 395 / O395).
   7674..7691    +  CDS            9xHis (fragment): 9xHis affinity tag
   7701..7750    +  CDS            SET1 (fragment): solubility-enhancement tag derived from T7 phage gene 10B
   7758..7805    +  terminator     T7 terminator: transcription terminator for bacteriophage T7 RNA polymerase
