>Addgene plasmid #110168 | pET29b-PD | addgene full sequence | sequence record 211442 | Addgene NGS Result
TGGCGAATGGG
[124 nt withheld, positions 12-135]
C
[91 nt withheld, positions 137-227]
A
[49 nt withheld, positions 229-277]
CCTTTGACGTTGGAGTCCACGTTCTTT
[37 nt withheld, positions 305-341]
ACCCTATCTCGGTCTATTCTTTTGATTTATAAGGGATTTTGCCGATTTCGGCCTATTGGTTAAAAAATGA
GCTGATTTAACAAAAATTTAACGCGAATTTTAACAAAATATTAACGCTTACAATTTAGGTGGCACTTTTC
GGGGAAATGTGCGCGGAACCCCTATTTGTTTATTTTTCTAAATACATTCAAATATGTATCCGCTCATGAA
TTAATTCTTAGAAAAACTCATCGAGCATCAAATGAAACTGCAATTTATTCATATCAGGATTATCAATACC
ATATTTTTGAAAAAGCCGTTTCTGTAATGAAGGAGAAAACTCACCGAGGCAGTTCCATAGGATGGCAAGA
TCCTGGTATCGGTCTGCGATTCCGACTCGTCCAACATCAATACAACCTATTAATTTCCCCTCGTCAAAAA
TAAGGTTATCAAGTGAGAAATCACCATGAGTGACGACTGAATCCGGTGAGAATGGCAAAAGTTTATGCAT
TTCTTTCCAGACTTGTTCAACAGGCCAGCCATTACGCTCGTCATCAAAATCACTCGCATCAACCAAACCG
TTATTCATTCGTGATTGCGCCTGAGCGAGACGAAATACGCGATCGCTGTTAAAAGGACAATTACAAACAG
GAATCGAATGCAACCGGCGCAGGAACACTGCCAGCGCATCAACAATATTTTCACCTGAATCAGGATATTC
TTCTAATACCTGGAATGCTGTTTTCCCGGGGATCGCAGTGGTGAGTAACCATGCATCATCAGGAGTACGG
ATAAAATGCTTGATGGTCGGAAGAGGCATAAATTCCGTCAGCCAGTTTAGTCTGACCATCTCATCTGTAA
CATCATTGGCAACGCTACCTTTGCCATGTTTCAGAAACAACTCTGGCGCATCGGGCTTCCCATACAATCG
ATAGATTGTCGCACCTGATTGCCCGACATTATCGCGAGCCCATTTATACCCATATAAATCAGCATCCATG
TTGGAATTTAATCGCGGCCTAGAGCAAGACGTTTCCCGTTGAATATGGCTCATAACACCCCTTGTATTAC
TGTTTATGTAAGCAGACAGTTTTATTGTTCATGACCAAAATCCCTTAACGTGAGTTTTCGTTCCACTGAG
CGTCAGACCCCGTAGAAAAGATCAAAGGATCTTCTTGAGATCCTTTTTTTCTGCGCGTAATCTGCTGCTT
GCAAACAAAAAAACCACCGCTACCAGCGGTGGTTTGTTTGCCGGATCAAGAGCTACCAACTCTTTTTCCG
AAGGTAACTGGCTTCAGCAGAGCGCAGATACCAAATACTGTCCTTCTAGTGTAGCCGTAGTTAGGCCACC
ACTTCAAGAACTCTGTAGCACCGCCTACATACCTCGCTCTGCTAATCCTGTTACCAGTGGCTGCTGCCAG
TGGCGATAAGTCGTGTCTTACCGGGTTGGACTCAAGACGATAGTTACCGGATAAGGCGCAGCGGTCGGGC
TGAACGGGGGGTTCGTGCACACAGCCCAGCTTGGAGCGAACGACCTACACCGAACTGAGATACCTACAGC
GTGAGCTATGAGAAAGCGCCACGCTTCCCGAAGGGAGAAAGGCGGACAGGTATCCGGTAAGCGGCAGGGT
CGGAACAGGAGAGCGCACGAGGGAGCTTCCAGGGGGAAACGCCTGGTATCTTTATAGTCCTGTCGGGTTT
CGCCACCTCTGACTTGAGCGTCGATTTTTGTGATGCTCGTCAGGGGGGCGGAGCCTATGGAAAAACGCCA
GCAACGCGGCCTTTTTACGGTTCCTGGCCTTTTGCTGGCCTTTTGCTCACATGTTCTTTCCTGCGTTATC
CCCTGATTCTGTGGATAACCGTATTACCGCCTTTGAGTGAGCTGATACCGCTCGCCGCAGCCGAACGACC
GAGCGCAGCGAGTCAGTGAGCGAGGAAGCGGAAGAGCGCCTGATGCGGTATTTTCTCCTTACGCATCTGT
GCGGTATTTCACACCGCAATGGTGCACTCTCAGTACAATCTGCTCTGATGCCGCATAGTTAAGCCAGTAT
ACACTCCGCTATCGCTACGTGACTGGGTCATGGCTGCGCCCCGACACCCGCCAACACCCGCTGACGCGCC
CTGACGGGCTTGTCTGCTCCCGGCATCCGCTTACAGACAAGCTGTGACCGTCTCCGGGAGCTGCATGTGT
CAGAGGTTTTCACCGTCATCACCGAAACGCGCGAGGCAGCTGCGGTAAAGCTCATCAGCGTGGTCGTGAA
GCGATTCACAGATGTCTGCCTGTTCATCCGCGTCCAGCTCGTTGAGTTTCTCCAGAAGCGTTAATGTCTG
GCTTCTGATAAAGCGGGCCATGTTAAGGGCGGTTTTTTCCTGTTTGGTCACTGATGCCTCCGTGTAAGGG
GGATTTCTGTTCATGGGGGTAATGATACCGATGAAACGAGAGAGGATGCTCACGATACGGGTTACTGATG
ATGAACATGCCCGGTTACTGGAACGTTGTGAGGGTAAACAACTGGCGGTATGGATGCGGCGGGACCAGAG
AAAAATCACTCAGGGTCAATGCCAGCGCTTCGTTAATACAGATGTAGGTGTTCCACAGGGTAGCCAGCAG
CATCCTGCGATGCAGATCCGGAACATAATGGTGCAGGGCGCTGACTTCCGCGTTTCCAGACTTTACGAAA
CACGGAAACCGAAGACCATTCATGTTGTTGCTCAGGTCGCAGACGTTTTGCAGCAGCAGTCGCTTCACGT
TCGCTCGCGTATCGGTGATTCATTCTGCTAACCAGTAAGGCAACCCCGCCAGCCTAGCCGGGTCCTCAAC
GACAGGAGCACGATCATGCGCACCCGTGGGGCCGCCATGCCGGCGATAATGGCCTGCTTCTCGCCGAAAC
GTTTGGTGGCGGGACCAGTGACGAAGGCTTGAGCGAGGGCGTGCAAGATTCCGAATACCGCAAGCGACAG
GCCGATCATCGTCGCGCTCCAGCGAAAGCGGTCCTCGCCGAAAATGACCCAGAGCGCTGCCGGCACCTGT
CCTACGAGTTGCATGATAAAGAAGACAGTCATAAGTGCGGCGACGATAGTCATGCCCCGCGCCCACCGGA
AGGAGCTGACTGGGTTGAAGGCTCTCAAGGGCATCGGTCGAGATCCCGGTGCCTAATGAGTGAGCTAACT
TACATTAATTGCGTTGCGCTCACTGCCCGCTTTCCAGTCGGGAAACCTGTCGTGCCAGCTGCATTAATGA
ATCGGCCAACGCGCGGGGAGAGGCGGTTTGCGTATTGGGCGCCAGGGTGGTTTTTCTTTTCACCAGTGAG
ACGGGCAACAGCTGATTGCCCTTCACCGCCTGGCCCTGAGAGAGTTGCAGCAAGCGGTCCACGCTGGTTT
GCCCCAGCAGGCGAAAATCCTGTTTGATGGTGGTTAACGGCGGGATATAACATGAGCTGTCTTCGGTATC
GTCGTATCCCACTACCGAGATGTCCGCACCAACGCGCAGCCCGGACTCGGTAATGGCGCGCATTGCGCCC
AGCGCCATCTGATCGTTGGCAACCAGCATCGCAGTGGGAACGATGCCCTCATTCAGCATTTGCATGGTTT
GTTGAAAACCGGACATGGCACTCCAGTCGCCTTCCCGTTCCGCTATCGGCTGAATTTGATTGCGAGTGAG
ATATTTATGCCAGCCAGCCAGACGCAGACGCGCCGAGACAGAACTTAATGGGCCCGCTAACAGCGCGATT
TGCTGGTGACCCAATGCGACCAGATGCTCCACGCCCAGTCGCGTACCGTCTTCATGGGAGAAAATAATAC
TGTTGATGGGTGTCTGGTCAGAGACATCAAGAAATAACGCCGGAACATTAGTGCAGGCAGCTTCCACAGC
AATGGCATCCTGGTCATCCAGCGGATAGTTAATGATCAGCCCACTGACGCGTTGCGCGAGAAGATTGTGC
ACCGCCGCTTTACAGGCTTCGACGCCGCTTCGTTCTACCATCGACACCACCACGCTGGCACCCAGTTGAT
CGGCGCGAGATTTAATCGCCGCGACAATTTGCGACGGCGCGTGCAGGGCCAGACTGGAGGTGGCAACGCC
AATCAGCAACGACTGTTTGCCCGCCAGTTGTTGTGCCACGCGGTTGGGAATGTAATTCAGCTCCGCCATC
GCCGCTTCCACTTTTTCCCGCGTTTTCGCAGAAACGTGGCTGGCCTGGTTCACCACGCGGGAAACGGTCT
GATAAGAGACACCGGCATACTCTGCGACATCGTATAACGTTACTGGTTTCACATTCACCACCCTGAATTG
ACTCTCTTCCGGGCGCTATCATGCCATACCGCGAAAGGTTTTGCGCCATTCGATGGTGTCCGGGATCTCG
ACGCTCTCCCTTATGCGACTCCTGCATTAGGAAGCAGCCCAGTAGTAGGTTGAGGCCGTTGAGCACCGCC
GCCGCAAGGAATGGTGCATGCAAGGAGATGGCGCCCAACAGTCCCCCGGCCACGGGGCCTGCCACCATAC
CCACGCCGAAACAAGCGCTCATGAGCCCGAAGTGGCGAGCCCGATCTTCCCCATCGGTGATGTCGGCGAT
ATAGGCGCCAGCAACCGCACCTGTGGCGCCGGTGATGCCGGCCACGATGCGTCCGGCGTAGAGGATCGAG
ATCGATCTCGATCCCGCGAAATTAATACGACTCACTATAGGGGAATTGTGAGCGGATAACAATTCCCCTC
TAGAAATAATTTTGTTTAACTTTAAGAAGGAGATATACATATGAAAGAAACCGCTGCTGCTAAATTCGAA
CGCCAGCACATGGACAGCCCAGATCTGGGTACCATGGGAAATTATGATAGTACTCCAATTGCGAAGTCGG
ATCGTATAAAAAGACTTGTAGATCATCTGTATGCAAAGATGCCTGAGATTGAGGCGGCAAGAGCGGAACT
GATCACAGAATCATTTAAGGCTACGGAAGGTCAGCCGGTAGTGATGCGCAAAGCACGTGCTTTTGAACAT
ATTTTAAAGAATCTTCCGATCATTATCAGACCAGAAGAATTAATTGTCGGAAGTACAACGATCGCACCGA
GAGGATGCCAGACATATCCGGAATTTTCATATGAATGGTTAGAGGCAGAATTCGAAACAGTCGAAACAAG
AAGTGCTGATCCATTCTATATTTCAGAGGAAACAAAAAAGAGATTATTAGCTGCAGATGCTTACTGGAAA
GGAAAAACAACCAGTGAGCTGGCAACTTCCTATATGGCTCCGGAGACACTCCGTGCCATGAAACATAATT
TCTTTACACCGGGCAACTATTTTTATAATGGTGTAGGACATGTAACAGTTCAGTATGAAACCGTATTGGC
GATCGGTCTGAATGGTGTAAAAGAAAAAGTCAGAAAAGAGATGGAGAACTGCCATTTTGGAGATGCGGAT
TATTCTACCAAGATGTGTTTCTTAGAATCCATCCTGATTTCCTGTGATGCAGTCATCACTTATGCAAATC
GTTATGCGAAAATGGCAGAAGAGATGGCAGAGAAAGAAACAGATGCAGCAAGAAGACAGGAGCTTCTGAC
AATTGCAAGAGTATGTAAAAATGTACCGGAATTCCCTGCTGAAAGCTTCCAGGAGGCGTGCCAGTCCTTC
TGGTTCATCCAGCAGGTATTACAGATTGAATCCAGTGGACATTCTATTTCACCGGGACGTTTTGACCAGT
ATATGTATCCTTATTACGAGAAGGATTTAAAAGAAGGCAGTCTCACCCGTGAGTACGCACAGGAACTGAT
CGACTGTATCTGGGTAAAATTAAATGATCTGAATAAATGTCGTGATGCCGCAAGTGCAGAAGGTTTTGCA
GGATATTCCTTATTCCAGAACCTGATCGTTGGTGGACAGACAGTTCAGGGAAGAGACGCTACCAATGATC
TTTCGTTTATGTGCATCACTGCCAGTGAGCATGTATTTTTACCAATGCCATCCTTATCGATCCGTGTGTG
GCATGGATCATCCAAGGCATTATTAATGCGTGCGGCAGAGCTGACAAGAACCGGTATCGGTTTACCGGCT
TATTATAATGACGAAGTTATCATTCCTGCATTGGTTCATCGTGGAGCAACCATGGACGAGGCAAGGAATT
ACAACATCATCGGATGTGTAGAACCGCAGGTTCCGGGTAAAACAGACGGATGGCACGATGCAGCGTTCTT
CAATATGTGCCGCCCATTGGAGATGGTATTTTCCAATGGTTATGACAATGGAGAGATCGCAAGTATCCAG
ACCGGTAATGTGGAGAGCTTCCAGTCATTTGATGAATTTATGGAAGCATACAGAAAACAGATGTTATATA
ACATCGAATTGATGGTAAATGCAGATAATGCAATTGATTATGCTCATGCAAAGCTTGCACCATTACCATT
TGAGTCATGTCTGGTAGATGACTGCATCAAGCGGGGAATGAGTGCACAGGAAGGCGGAGCAATTTATAAC
TTTACCGGTCCGCAGGGCTTTGGTATCGCAAATGTCGCAGACTCTTTATATACGATCAAGAAGCTGGTAT
TTGAAGAAAAACGCATTACCATGGGCGAGTTAAAGAAAGCTCTTGAGATGAATTACGGTAAAGGGCTGGA
TGCCACAACTGCCGGAGATATTGCAATGCAGGTTGCAAAAGGATTAAAAGATGCAGGTCAGGAAGTGGGA
CCTGATGTGATAGCGAATACGATCAGACAGGTATTAGAGATGGAATTACCGGAAGATGTCAGGAAGCGTT
ATGAAGAGATCCATGAAATGATCCTTGAACTTCCGAAATACGGAAATGATATTGATGAAGTAGATGAGCT
TGCCCGCGAGGCAGCATATTTCTACACAAGACCATTAGAGACATTCAAAAATCCAAGAGGTGGAATGTAT
CAGGCAGGTCTCTATCCGGTATCAGCCAATGTTCCATTAGGAGCTCAGACCGGTGCTACTCCGGACGGAA
GATTAGCACATACTCCGGTGGCAGATGGAGTCGGACCGACATCAGGATTCGATATCAGTGGACCGACAGC
ATCCTGTAACTCAGTTGCAAAATTAGATCATGCGATCGCAAGTAACGGAACACTCTTTAATATGAAAATG
CATCCAACAGCTATGGCTGGAGAGAAGGGGCTGGAGAGCTTTATTTCTCTGATTCGTGGTTACTTTGATC
AGCAGGGTATGCACATGCAGTTTAATGTCGTAGACCGTGCAACTCTTTTGGACGCACAGGCTCATCCAGA
AAAATACAGTGGGCTGATCGTACGTGTAGCCGGATATTCTGCTTTGTTTACTACGTTATCGAAATCCTTA
CAGGATGATATCATTAAGAGAACAGAACAGGCTGATAATCGACTCGAGCACCACCACCACCACCACTGAG
ATCCGGCTGCTAACAAAGCCCGAAAGGAAGCTGAGTTGGCTGCTGCCACCGCTGAGCAATAACTAGCATA
ACCCCTTGGGGCCTCTAAACGGGTCTTGAGGGGTTTTTTGCTGAAAGGAGGAACTATATCCGGAT
Features (pLannotate 1.2.2; 20 found; start..end, strand, type, name):
     12..440     +  rep_origin     f1 ori (sequence partly withheld): f1 bacteriophage origin of replication; arrow indicates direction of (+) strand synthesis
    493..550     +  promoter       AmpR promoter (fragment): bla
    559..1374    -  CDS            KanR: aminoglycoside phosphotransferase; aph(3')-Ia; confers resistance to kanamycin in bacteria or G418 (Geneticin®) in eukaryotes
   1496..2084    +  rep_origin     ori: high-copy-number ColE1/pMB1/pBR322/pUC origin of replication
   2270..2409    -  misc_feature   bom: basis of mobility region from pBR322
   2511..2702    -  CDS            rop: Rop protein, which maintains plasmids at low copy number; rop
   2719..3099    +  CDS            YPB1_ECOLX: Protein predicted: Swiss-Prot protein existence level 4. From Escherichia coli.
   3171..3462    -  CDS            TcR (fragment): tetracycline efflux protein; tet; confers resistance to tetracycline
   3477..3498    -  protein_bind   CAP binding site: CAP binding activates transcription in the presence of cAMP. E. coli catabolite activator protein
   3511..4593    -  CDS            lacI: lac repressor; lacI; The lac repressor binds to the lac operator to inhibit transcription in E. coli. This inhibition can be relieved by adding lactose or isopropyl-β-D-thiogalactopyranoside (IPTG).
   4594..4671    -  promoter       lacI promoter: lacI
   4679..4958    -  CDS            TcR (fragment): tetracycline efflux protein; tet; confers resistance to tetracycline
   4984..5002    +  promoter       T7 promoter: promoter for bacteriophage T7 RNA polymerase
   5003..5027    +  protein_bind   lac operator: The lac repressor binds to the lac operator to inhibit transcription in E. coli. This inhibition can be relieved by adding lactose or isopropyl-β-D-thiogalactopyranoside (IPTG). lac repressor encoded by lacI
   5042..5064    +  RBS            RBS: efficient ribosome binding site from bacteriophage T7 gene 10 (Olins and Rangwala, 1989)
   5075..5119    +  CDS            S-Tag: affinity and epitope tag derived from pancreatic ribonuclease A
   7487..7645    +  CDS            grcA (fragment): GRCA_VIBC3 - Protein inferred from homology: Swiss-Prot protein existence level 3. Acts as a radical domain for damaged PFL and possibly other radical proteins. From Vibrio cholerae serotype O1 (strain ATCC 39541 / Classical Ogawa 395 / O395).
   7670..7687    +  CDS            9xHis (fragment): 9xHis affinity tag
   7697..7746    +  CDS            SET1 (fragment): solubility-enhancement tag derived from T7 phage gene 10B
   7754..7801    +  terminator     T7 terminator: transcription terminator for bacteriophage T7 RNA polymerase
