[The description below was written by a language model from this plasmid's Addgene catalogue record and pLannotate feature annotations shown in this document.]
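Description:
pET29b-PD is a bacterial expression plasmid of about 7.8 kb, built on the pET-29b(+) backbone, for producing the B12-independent propanediol dehydratase of Roseburia inulinivorans strain A2-194 in E. coli BL21(DE3). It replicates from a pBR322-type ColE1 origin accompanied by the bom region and the rop gene, consistent with its listing as low copy, and is selected with kanamycin through an aminoglycoside phosphotransferase marker. An f1 origin is also present. The short tetracycline-resistance, AmpR-promoter and other small fragments flagged by the annotation are backbone remnants rather than functional elements.

The roughly 2.5 kb dehydratase coding sequence was inserted between the KpnI and XhoI sites, both retained, placing it in frame with the backbone's N-terminal S-tag and C-terminal His6 tag. Expression is driven by a T7 promoter followed by a lac operator and the phage T7 gene 10 ribosome binding site, and ends at the T7 terminator. The plasmid-borne lacI gene supplies repressor, so transcription stays low until IPTG induction in a host that provides T7 RNA polymerase, such as a DE3 lysogen. The automated annotation does not name the insert itself. It does mark a grcA-like segment near the 3′ end of the open reading frame, which fits the conserved glycyl radical domain expected of this enzyme family. The hit labelled as a 9xHis fragment corresponds to the six-histidine tag, and the downstream SET1 fragment is probably a similarity hit in backbone sequence after the tag.

The depositor sequence and the repository's sequencing result differ by only four nucleotides in length and share the same feature layout. The construct is suited to overexpression and affinity purification of the tagged dehydratase, and it comes from work on glycyl radical enzymes in human gut microbiomes.
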