Addgene plasmid #110168: pET29b-PD
Purpose: Expresses propanediol dehydratase in E. coli BL21(DE3)
Depositing lab: Emily Balskus. Depositing organization: Harvard University. Publication: A prominent glycyl radical enzyme in human gut microbiomes metabolizes trans-4-hydroxy-l-proline. Levin BJ, Huang YY, Peck SC, Wei Y, Martinez-Del Campo A, Marks JA, Franzosa EA, Huttenhower C, Balskus EP. Science. 2017 Feb 10;355(6325). pii: 355/6325/eaai8386. doi: 10.1126/science.aai8386. PubMed 28183913.
Backbone
  Vector backbone: pET-29 b (+)
  Backbone manufacturer: EMD Biosciences
  Backbone size w/o insert (bp): 5299
  Total vector size (bp): 7830
  Vector type: Bacterial Expression
Growth in bacteria
  Bacterial resistance: Kanamycin, 50 μg/mL
  Growth temperature: 37°C
  Growth strain: DH5alpha
  Copy number: Low Copy
Gene/Insert
  Gene/Insert name: Propanediol Dehydratase (alt names: PD; B12-Independent Propanediol Dehydratase)
  Species: Roseburia inulinivorans strain A2-194
  Insert size (bp): 2530
  GenBank ID: WP_007885173.1
  Promoter: T7
  Tag / fusion protein: S-tag (N terminal on backbone); His6 (C terminal on backbone)
  Cloning method: Restriction Enzyme; 5′ cloning site KpnI (not destroyed); 3′ cloning site XhoI (not destroyed)
  Sequencing primers: 5′ TAATACGACTCACTATAGGG; 3′ GCTAGTTATTGCTCAGCGG
Terms and licenses: Academic/Nonprofit Terms; Industry Terms: Not Available to Industry
How to cite: pET29b-PD was a gift from Emily Balskus (Addgene plasmid # 110168 ; http://n2t.net/addgene:110168 ; RRID:Addgene_110168)
